>Addgene plasmid #134661 | pLVX-EF1a-EGFP-VAMP2-IRES-Puromycin | addgene full sequence | sequence record 273485 | Addgene NGS Result
CTGTGATTCCTCTGAATTATTTTCATTTTAAAGAAATTGTATTTGTTAAATATGTACTACAAACTTAGTA
GTTGGAAGGGCTAATTCACTCCCAAAGAAGACAAGATATCCTTGATCTGTGGATCTACCACACACAAGGC
TACTTCCCTGATTAGCAGAACTACACACCAGGGCCAGGGGTCAGATATCCACTGACCTTTGGATGGTGCT
ACAAGCTAGTACCAGTTGAGCCAGATAAGGTAGAAGAGGCCAATAAAGGAGAGAACACCAGCTTGTTACA
CCCTGTGAGCCTGCATGGGATGGATGACCCGGAGAGAGAAGTGTTAGAGTGGAGGTTTGACAGCCGCCTA
GCATTTCATCACGTGGCCCGAGAGCTGCATCCGGAGTACTTCAAGAACTGCTGATATCGAGCTTGCTACA
AGGGACTTTCCGCTGGGGACTTTCCAGGGAGGCGTGGCCTGGGCGGGACTGGGGAGTGGCGAGCCCTCAG
ATCCTGCATATAAGCAGCTGCTTTTTGCCTGTACTGGGTCTCTCTGGTTAGACCAGATCTGAGCCTGGGA
GCTCTCTGGCTAACTAGGGAACCCACTGCTTAAGCCTCAATAAAGCTTGCCTTGAGTGCTTCAAGTAGTG
TGTGCCCGTCTGTTGTGTGACTCTGGTAACTAGAGATCCCTCAGACCCTTTTAGTCAGTGTGGAAAATCT
CTAGCAGTGGCGCCCGAACAGGGACTTGAAAGCGAAAGGGAAACCAGAGGAGCTCTCTCGACGCAGGACT
CGGCTTGCTGAAGCGCGCACGGCAAGAGGCGAGGGGCGGCGACTGGTGAGTACGCCAAAAATTTTGACTA
GCGGAGGCTAGAAGGAGAGAGATGGGTGCGAGAGCGTCAGTATTAAGCGGGGGAGAATTAGATCGCGATG
GGAAAAAATTCGGTTAAGGCCAGGGGGAAAGAAAAAATATAAATTAAAACATATAGTATGGGCAAGCAGG
GAGCTAGAACGATTCGCAGTTAATCCTGGCCTGTTAGAAACATCAGAAGGCTGTAGACAAATACTGGGAC
AGCTACAACCATCCCTTCAGACAGGATCAGAAGAACTTAGATCATTATATAATACAGTAGCAACCCTCTA
TTGTGTGCATCAAAGGATAGAGATAAAAGACACCAAGGAAGCTTTAGACAAGATAGAGGAAGAGCAAAAC
AAAAGTAAGACCACCGCACAGCAAGCGGCCGGCCGCTGATCTTCAGACCTGGAGGAGGAGATATGAGGGA
CAATTGGAGAAGTGAATTATATAAATATAAAGTAGTAAAAATTGAACCATTAGGAGTAGCACCCACCAAG
GCAAAGAGAAGAGTGGTGCAGAGAGAAAAAAGAGCAGTGGGAATAGGAGCTTTGTTCCTTGGGTTCTTGG
GAGCAGCAGGAAGCACTATGGGCGCAGCGTCAATGACGCTGACGGTACAGGCCAGACAATTATTGTCTGG
TATAGTGCAGCAGCAGAACAATTTGCTGAGGGCTATTGAGGCGCAACAGCATCTGTTGCAACTCACAGTC
TGGGGCATCAAGCAGCTCCAGGCAAGAATCCTGGCTGTGGAAAGATACCTAAAGGATCAACAGCTCCTGG
GGATTTGGGGTTGCTCTGGAAAACTCATTTGCACCACTGCTGTGCCTTGGAATGCTAGTTGGAGTAATAA
ATCTCTGGAACAGATTTGGAATCACACGACCTGGATGGAGTGGGACAGAGAAATTAACAATTACACAAGC
TTAATACACTCCTTAATTGAAGAATCGCAAAACCAGCAAGAAAAGAATGAACAAGAATTATTGGAATTAG
ATAAATGGGCAAGTTTGTGGAATTGGTTTAACATAACAAATTGGCTGTGGTATATAAAATTATTCATAAT
GATAGTAGGAGGCTTGGTAGGTTTAAGAATAGTTTTTGCTGTACTTTCTATAGTGAATAGAGTTAGGCAG
GGATATTCACCATTATCGTTTCAGACCCACCTCCCAACCCCGAGGGGACCCGACAGGCCCGAAGGAATAG
AAGAAGAAGGTGGAGAGAGAGACAGAGACAGATCCATTCGATTAGTGAACGGATCTCGACGGTATCGCCT
TTAAAAGAAAAGGGGGGATTGGGGGGTACAGTGCAGGGGAAAGAATAGTAGACATAATAGCAACAGACAT
ACAAACTAAAGAATTACAAAAACAAATTACAAAAATTCAAAATTTTCGGGTTTATTACAGGGACAGCAGA
GATCCAGTTTATCGATGAGTAATTCATACAAAAGGACTCGCCCCTGCCTTGGGGAATCCCAGGGACCGTC
GTTAAACTCCCACTAACGTAGAACCCAGAGATCGCTGCGTTCCCGCCCCCTCACCCGCCCGCTCTCGTCA
TCACTGAGGTGGAGAAGAGCATGCGTGAGGCTCCGGTGCCCGTCAGTGGGCAGAGCGCACATCGCCCACA
GTCCCCGAGAAGTTGGGGGGAGGGGTCGGCAATTGAACCGGTGCCTAGAGAAGGTGGCGCGGGGTAAACT
GGGAAAGTGATGTCGTGTACTGGCTCCGCCTTTTTCCCGAGGGTGGGGGAGAACCGTATATAAGTGCAGT
AGTCGCCGTGAACGTTCTTTTTCGCAACGGGTTTGCCGCCAGAACACAGGTAAGTGCCGTGTGTGGTTCC
CGCGGGCCTGGCCTCTTTACGGGTTATGGCCCTTGCGTGCCTTGAATTACTTCCACGCCCCTGGCTGCAG
TACGTGATTCTTGATCCCGAGCTTCGGGTTGGAAGTGGGTGGGAGAGTTCGAGGCCTTGCGCTTAAGGAG
CCCCTTCGCCTCGTGCTTGAGTTGAGGCCTGGCTTGGGCGCTGGGGCCGCCGCGTGCGAATCTGGTGGCA
CCTTCGCGCCTGTCTCGCTGCTTTCGATAAGTCTCTAGCCATTTAAAATTTTTGATGACCTGCTGCGACG
CTTTTTTTCTGGCAAGATAGTCTTGTAAATGCGGGCCAAGATCTGCACACTGGTATTTCGGTTTTTGGGG
CCGCGGGCGGCGACGGGGCCCGTGCGTCCCAGCGCACATGTTCGGCGAGGCGGGGCCTGCGAGCGCGGCC
ACCGAGAATCGGACGGGGGTAGTCTCAAGCTGGCCGGCCTGCTCTGGTGCCTGGCCTCGCGCCGCCGTGT
ATCGCCCCGCCCTGGGCGGCAAGGCTGGCCCGGTCGGCACCAGTTGCGTGAGCGGAAAGATGGCCGCTTC
CCGGCCCTGCTGCAGGGAGCTCAAAATGGAGGACGCGGCGCTCGGGAGAGCGGGCGGGTGAGTCACCCAC
ACAAAGGAAAAGGGCCTTTCCGTCCTCAGCCGTCGCTTCATGTGACTCCACGGAGTACCGGGCGCCGTCC
AGGCACCTCGATTAGTTCTCGAGCTTTTGGAGTACGTCGTCTTTAGGTTGGGGGGAGGGGTTTTATGCGA
TGGAGTTTCCCCACACTGAGTGGGTGGAGACTGAAGTTAGGCCAGCTTGGCACTTGATGTAATTCTCCTT
GGAATTTGCCCTTTTTGAGTTTGGATCTTGGTTCATTCTCAAGCCTCAGACAGTGGTTCAAAGTTTTTTT
CTTCCATTTCAGGTGTCGTGAGGATCTATTTCCGGTGAATTCCTCGAGACTAGTTCTAGAGCGGCCGCAC
CGGTCGCCACCATGGTGAGCAAGGGCGAGGAGCTGTTCACCGGGGTGGTGCCCATCCTGGTCGAGCTGGA
CGGCGACGTAAACGGCCACAAGTTCAGCGTGTCCGGCGAGGGCGAGGGCGATGCCACCTACGGCAAGCTG
ACCCTGAAGTTCATCTGCACCACCGGCAAGCTGCCCGTGCCCTGGCCCACCCTCGTGACCACCCTGACCT
ACGGCGTGCAGTGCTTCAGCCGCTACCCCGACCACATGAAGCAGCACGACTTCTTCAAGTCCGCCATGCC
CGAAGGCTACGTCCAGGAGCGCACCATCTTCTTCAAGGACGACGGCAACTACAAGACCCGCGCCGAGGTG
AAGTTCGAGGGCGACACCCTGGTGAACCGCATCGAGCTGAAGGGCATCGACTTCAAGGAGGACGGCAACA
TCCTGGGGCACAAGCTGGAGTACAACTACAACAGCCACAACGTCTATATCATGGCCGACAAGCAGAAGAA
CGGCATCAAGGTGAACTTCAAGATCCGCCACAACATCGAGGACGGCAGCGTGCAGCTCGCCGACCACTAC
CAGCAGAACACCCCCATCGGCGACGGCCCCGTGCTGCTGCCCGACAACCACTACCTGAGCACCCAGTCCG
CCCTGAGCAAAGACCCCAACGAGAAGCGCGATCACATGGTCCTGCTGGAGTTCGTGACCGCCGCCGGGAT
CACTCTCGGCATGGACGAGCTGTACAAGTACTCAGATCTCGACATGTCTGCTACCGCTGCCACGGCCCCC
CCTGCTGCCCCGGCTGGGGAGGGTGGTCCCCCTGCACCCCCTCCAAACCTCACCAGTAACAGGAGACTGC
AGCAGACCCAGGCCCAGGTGGATGAGGTGGTGGACATCATGAGGGTGAACGTGGACAAGGTCCTGGAGCG
AGACCAGAAGCTGTCGGAGCTGGACGACCGTGCAGATGCACTCCAGGCGGGGGCCTCCCAGTTTGAAACA
AGCGCAGCCAAGCTCAAGCGCAAATACTGGTGGAAAAACCTCAAGATGATGATCATCTTGGGAGTGATTT
GCGCCATCATCCTCATCATCATCATAGTTTACTTCAGCACTTAAGGATCCCGCCCCTCTCCCTCCCCCCC
CCCTAACGTTACTGGCCGAAGCCGCTTGGAATAAGGCCGGTGTGCGTTTGTCTATATGTTATTTTCCACC
ATATTGCCGTCTTTTGGCAATGTGAGGGCCCGGAAACCTGGCCCTGTCTTCTTGACGAGCATTCCTAGGG
GTCTTTCCCCTCTCGCCAAAGGAATGCAAGGTCTGTTGAATGTCGTGAAGGAAGCAGTTCCTCTGGAAGC
TTCTTGAAGACAAACAACGTCTGTAGCGACCCTTTGCAGGCAGCGGAACCCCCCACCTGGCGACAGGTGC
CTCTGCGGCCAAAAGCCACGTGTATAAGATACACCTGCAAAGGCGGCACAACCCCAGTGCCACGTTGTGA
GTTGGATAGTTGTGGAAAGAGTCAAATGGCTCTCCTCAAGCGTATTCAACAAGGGGCTGAAGGATGCCCA
GAAGGTACCCCATTGTATGGGATCTGATCTGGGGCCTCGGTGCACATGCTTTACATGTGTTTAGTCGAGG
TTAAAAAAACGTCTAGGCCCCCCGAACCACGGGGACGTGGTTTTCCTTTGAAAAACACGATGATAAGCTT
GCCACAACCCACAAGGAGACGACCTTCCATGACCGAGTACAAGCCCACGGTGCGCCTCGCCACCCGCGAC
GACGTCCCCCGGGCCGTACGCACCCTCGCCGCCGCGTTCGCCGACTACCCCGCCACGCGCCACACCGTCG
ACCCGGACCGCCACATCGAGCGGGTCACCGAGCTGCAAGAACTCTTCCTCACGCGCGTCGGGCTCGACAT
CGGCAAGGTGTGGGTCGCGGACGACGGCGCCGCGGTGGCGGTCTGGACCACGCCGGAGAGCGTCGAAGCG
GGGGCGGTGTTCGCCGAGATCGGCCCGCGCATGGCCGAGTTGAGCGGTTCCCGGCTGGCCGCGCAGCAAC
AGATGGAAGGCCTCCTGGCGCCGCACCGGCCCAAGGAGCCCGCGTGGTTCCTGGCCACCGTCGGCGTCTC
GCCCGACCACCAGGGCAAGGGTCTGGGCAGCGCCGTCGTGCTCCCCGGAGTGGAGGCGGCCGAGCGCGCC
GGGGTGCCCGCCTTCCTGGAGACCTCCGCGCCCCGCAACCTCCCCTTCTACGAGCGGCTCGGCTTCACCG
TCACCGCCGACGTCGAGGTGCCCGAAGGACCGCGCACCTGGTGCATGACCCGCAAGCCCGGTGCCTAGAC
GCGTCTGGAACAATCAACCTCTGGATTACAAAATTTGTGAAAGATTGACTGGTATTCTTAACTATGTTGC
TCCTTTTACGCTATGTGGATACGCTGCTTTAATGCCTTTGTATCATGCTATTGCTTCCCGTATGGCTTTC
ATTTTCTCCTCCTTGTATAAATCCTGGTTGCTGTCTCTTTATGAGGAGTTGTGGCCCGTTGTCAGGCAAC
GTGGCGTGGTGTGCACTGTGTTTGCTGACGCAACCCCCACTGGTTGGGGCATTGCCACCACCTGTCAGCT
CCTTTCCGGGACTTTCGCTTTCCCCCTCCCTATTGCCACGGCGGAACTCATCGCCGCCTGCCTTGCCCGC
TGCTGGACAGGGGCTCGGCTGTTGGGCACTGACAATTCCGTGGTGTTGTCGGGGAAGCTGACGTCCTTTC
CATGGCTGCTCGCCTGTGTTGCCACCTGGATTCTGCGCGGGACGTCCTTCTGCTACGTCCCTTCGGCCCT
CAATCCAGCGGACCTTCCTTCCCGCGGCCTGCTGCCGGCTCTGCGGCCTCTTCCGCGTCTTCGCCTTCGC
CCTCAGACGAGTCGGATCTCCCTTTGGGCCGCCTCCCCGCCTGGAATTAATTCTGCAGTCGAGACCTAGA
AAAACATGGAGCAATCACAAGTAGCAATACAGCAGCTACCAATGCTGATTGTGCCTGGCTAGAAGCACAA
GAGGAGGAGGAGGTGGGTTTTCCAGTCACACCTCAGGTACCTTTAAGACCAATGACTTACAAGGCAGCTG
TAGATCTTAGCCACTTTTTAAAAGAAAAGAGGGGACTGGAAGGGCTAATTCACTCCCAACGAAGACAAGA
TATCCTTGATCTGTGGATCTACCACACACAAGGCTACTTCCCTGATTAGCAGAACTACACACCAGGGCCA
GGGGTCAGATATCCACTGACCTTTGGATGGTGCTACAAGCTAGTACCAGTTGAGCCAGATAAGGTAGAAG
AGGCCAATAAAGGAGAGAACACCAGCTTGTTACACCCTGTGAGCCTGCATGGGATGGATGACCCGGAGAG
AGAAGTGTTAGAGTGGAGGTTTGACAGCCGCCTAGCATTTCATCACGTGGCCCGAGAGCTGCATCCGGAG
TACTTCAAGAACTGCTGATATCGAGCTTGCTACAAGGGACTTTCCGCTGGGGACTTTCCAGGGAGGCGTG
GCCTGGGCGGGACTGGGGAGTGGCGAGCCCTCAGATCCTGCATATAAGCAGCTGCTTTTTGCCTGTACTG
GGTCTCTCTGGTTAGACCAGATCTGAGCCTGGGAGCTCTCTGGCTAACTAGGGAACCCACTGCTTAAGCC
TCAATAAAGCTTGCCTTGAGTGCTTCAAGTAGTGTGTGCCCGTCTGTTGTGTGACTCTGGTAACTAGAGA
TCCCTCAGACCCTTTTAGTCAGTGTGGAAAATCTCTAGCAGTAGTAGTTCATGTCATCTTATTATTCAGT
ATTTATAACTTGCAAAGAAATGAATATCAGAGAGTGAGAGGCCTTGACATTGCTAGCGTTTACCGTCGAC
CTCTAGCTAGAGCTTGGCGTAATCATGGTCATAGCTGTTTCCTGTGTGAAATTGTTATCCGCTCACAATT
CCACACAACATACGAGCCGGAAGCATAAAGTGTAAAGCCTGGGGTGCCTAATGAGTGAGCTAACTCACAT
TAATTGCGTTGCGCTCACTGCCCGCTTTCCAGTCGGGAAACCTGTCGTGCCAGCTGCATTAATGAATCGG
CCAACGCGCGGGGAGAGGCGGTTTGCGTATTGGGCGCTCTTCCGCTTCCTCGCTCACTGACTCGCTGCGC
TCGGTCGTTCGGCTGCGGCGAGCGGTATCAGCTCACTCAAAGGCGGTAATACGGTTATCCACAGAATCAG
GGGATAACGCAGGAAAGAACATGTGAGCAAAAGGCCAGCAAAAGGCCAGGAACCGTAAAAAGGCCGCGTT
GCTGGCGTTTTTCCATAGGCTCCGCCCCCCTGACGAGCATCACAAAAATCGACGCTCAAGTCAGAGGTGG
CGAAACCCGACAGGACTATAAAGATACCAGGCGTTTCCCCCTGGAAGCTCCCTCGTGCGCTCTCCTGTTC
CGACCCTGCCGCTTACCGGATACCTGTCCGCCTTTCTCCCTTCGGGAAGCGTGGCGCTTTCTCATAGCTC
ACGCTGTAGGTATCTCAGTTCGGTGTAGGTCGTTCGCTCCAAGCTGGGCTGTGTGCACGAACCCCCCGTT
CAGCCCGACCGCTGCGCCTTATCCGGTAACTATCGTCTTGAGTCCAACCCGGTAAGACACGACTTATCGC
CACTGGCAGCAGCCACTGGTAACAGGATTAGCAGAGCGAGGTATGTAGGCGGTGCTACAGAGTTCTTGAA
GTGGTGGCCTAACTACGGCTACACTAGAAGAACAGTATTTGGTATCTGCGCTCTGCTGAAGCCAGTTACC
TTCGGAAAAAGAGTTGGTAGCTCTTGATCCGGCAAACAAACCACCGCTGGTAGCGGTGGTTTTTTTGTTT
GCAAGCAGCAGATTACGCGCAGAAAAAAAGGATCTCAAGAAGATCCTTTGATCTTTTCTACGGGGTCTGA
CGCTCAGTGGAACGAAAACTCACGTTAAGGGATTTTGGTCATGAGATTATCAAAAAGGATCTTCACCTAG
ATCCTTTTAAATTAAAAATGAAGTTTTAAATCAATCTAAAGTATATATGAGTAAACTTGGTCTGACAGTT
ACCAATGCTTAATCAGTGAGGCACCTATCTCAGCGATCTGTCTATTTCGTTCATCCATAGTTGCCTGACT
CCCCGTCGTGTAGATAACTACGATACGGGAGGGCTTACCATCTGGCCCCAGTGCTGCAATGATACCGCGA
GACCCACGCTCACCGGCTCCAGATTTATCAGCAATAAACCAGCCAGCCGGAAGGGCCGAGCGCAGAAGTG
GTCCTGCAACTTTATCCGCCTCCATCCAGTCTATTAATTGTTGCCGGGAAGCTAGAGTAAGTAGTTCGCC
AGTTAATAGTTTGCGCAACGTTGTTGCCATTGCTACAGGCATCGTGGTGTCACGCTCGTCGTTTGGTATG
GCTTCATTCAGCTCCGGTTCCCAACGATCAAGGCGAGTTACATGATCCCCCATGTTGTGCAAAAAAGCGG
TTAGCTCCTTCGGTCCTCCGATCGTTGTCAGAAGTAAGTTGGCCGCAGTGTTATCACTCATGGTTATGGC
AGCACTGCATAATTCTCTTACTGTCATGCCATCCGTAAGATGCTTTTCTGTGACTGGTGAGTACTCAACC
AAGTCATTCTGAGAATAGTGTATGCGGCGACCGAGTTGCTCTTGCCCGGCGTCAATACGGGATAATACCG
CGCCACATAGCAGAACTTTAAAAGTGCTCATCATTGGAAAACGTTCTTCGGGGCGAAAACTCTCAAGGAT
CTTACCGCTGTTGAGATCCAGTTCGATGTAACCCACTCGTGCACCCAACTGATCTTCAGCATCTTTTACT
TTCACCAGCGTTTCTGGGTGAGCAAAAACAGGAAGGCAAAATGCCGCAAAAAAGGGAATAAGGGCGACAC
GGAAATGTTGAATACTCATACTCTTCCTTTTTCAATATTATTGAAGCATTTATCAGGGTTATTGTCTCAT
GAGCGGATACATATTTGAATGTATTTAGAAAAATAAACAAATAGGGGTTCCGCGCACATTTCCCCGAAAA
GTGCCACCTGACGTCGACGGATCGGGAGATCAACTTGTTTATTGCAGCTTATAATGGTTACAAATAAAGC
AATAGCATCACAAATTTCACAAATAAAGCATTTTTTTCACTGCATTCTAGTTGTGGTTTGTCCAAACTCA
TCAATGTATCTTATCATGTCTGGATCAACTGGATAACTCAAGCTAACCAAAATCATCCCAAACTTCCCAC
CCCATACCCTATTACCACTGCCAATTACCTGTGGTTTCATTTACTCTAAAC
Features (pLannotate 1.2.2; 26 found; start..end, strand, type, name):
     72..401     +  CDS            nef (fragment): NEF_HV1BR - Experimental evidence at protein level: Swiss-Prot protein existence level 1. Extracellular Nef protein targets CD4(+) T-lymphocytes for apoptosis by interacting with CXCR4 surface receptors (PubMed:14990729). From Human immunodeficiency virus type 1 group M subtype B (isolate BRU/LAI) (HIV-1).
    449..706     +  LTR            5' LTR (truncated): truncated 5' long terminal repeat (LTR) from HIV-1
    753..878     +  misc_feature   HIV-1 Ψ: packaging signal of human immunodeficiency virus type 1
    862..1200    +  CDS            HIV-1 gag (fragment): gag protein from human immunodeficiency virus 1; gag
   1375..1608    +  misc_feature   RRE: The Rev response element (RRE) of HIV-1 allows for Rev-dependent mRNA export from the nucleus to the cytoplasm.
   1985..2085    +  CDS            Rev (fragment): human immunodeficiency virus 1 (HIV-1) Rev protein; rev; enhances nuclear export of unspliced and incompletely spliced viral mRNAs
   2100..2215    +  misc_feature   cPPT/CTS: central polypurine tract and central termination sequence of HIV-1 (lacking the first T)
   2428..2639    +  promoter       EF-1α core promoter: core promoter for human elongation factor EF-1α
   2640..2753    +  intron         EF-1α intron A (fragment): intron upstream of the start codon of human EF-1α
   3379..3582    +  intron         EF-1α intron A: truncated intron upstream of the start codon of human EF-1α
   3619..3638    -  misc_feature   MCS (fragment): pBluescript multiple cloning site
   3652..4368    +  CDS            EGFP: EGFP is a basic (constitutively fluorescent) green fluorescent protein published in 1996, derived from Aequorea victoria. It is reported to be a rapidly-maturing weak dimer with moderate acid sensitivity.
   4384..4731    +  CDS            VAMP2: VAMP2_HUMAN - Also known as SYB2. Experimental evidence at protein level: Swiss-Prot protein existence level 1. Involved in the targeting and/or fusion of transport vesicles to their target membrane (By similarity). Major SNARE protein of synaptic vesicles which mediates fusion of synaptic vesicles to release neurotransmitters. Essential for fast vesicular exocytosis and activity-dependent neurotransmitter release as well as fast endocytosis that mediates rapid reuse of synaptic vesicles (By similarity) (PubMed:30929742). Modulates the gating characteristics of the delayed rectifier voltage-de
   4854..5316    +  misc_feature   IRES: internal ribosome entry site (IRES) of the encephalomyocarditis virus (EMCV)
   5349..5946    +  CDS            PuroR (fragment): puromycin N-acetyltransferase; pac from Streptomyces alboniger; confers resistance to puromycin
   5962..6550    +  misc_feature   WPRE: woodchuck hepatitis virus posttranscriptional regulatory element
   6567..7085    +  CDS            nef (fragment): NEF_HV1BR - Experimental evidence at protein level: Swiss-Prot protein existence level 1. Extracellular Nef protein targets CD4(+) T-lymphocytes for apoptosis by interacting with CXCR4 surface receptors (PubMed:14990729). From Human immunodeficiency virus type 1 group M subtype B (isolate BRU/LAI) (HIV-1).
   7133..7390    +  LTR            5' LTR (truncated): truncated 5' long terminal repeat (LTR) from HIV-1
   7542..7558    -  protein_bind   lac operator: The lac repressor binds to the lac operator to inhibit transcription in E. coli. This inhibition can be relieved by adding lactose or isopropyl-β-D-thiogalactopyranoside (IPTG). lac repressor encoded by lacI
   7566..7596    -  promoter       lac promoter: promoter for the E. coli lac operon
   7611..7632    -  protein_bind   CAP binding site: CAP binding activates transcription in the presence of cAMP. E. coli catabolite activator protein
   7645..7737    -  CDS            lacI (fragment): lac repressor; lacI; The lac repressor binds to the lac operator to inhibit transcription in E. coli. This inhibition can be relieved by adding lactose or isopropyl-β-D-thiogalactopyranoside (IPTG).
   7920..8508    -  rep_origin     ori: high-copy-number ColE1/pMB1/pBR322/pUC origin of replication
   8679..9539    -  CDS            AmpR: β-lactamase; bla; confers resistance to ampicillin, carbenicillin, and related antibiotics
   9540..9644    -  promoter       AmpR promoter: bla
   9692..9826    +  polyA_signal   SV40 poly(A) signal: SV40 polyadenylation signal
