[The description below was written by a language model from this plasmid's Addgene catalogue record and pLannotate feature annotations shown in this document.]
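Description:
pLVX-EF1a-EGFP-VAMP2-IRES-Puromycin is an HIV-1-based lentiviral transfer plasmid for mammalian expression, built on the pLVX-EF1a-IRES-Puromycin backbone and about 9.9 kb in total. In bacteria it is maintained through a high-copy ColE1/pUC-type origin and selected with ampicillin via the β-lactamase gene. The viral portion is flanked by two HIV-1 LTR regions, each annotated as truncated with adjoining nef-derived sequence. Between them lie the Ψ packaging signal with a fragment of gag, the Rev response element for Rev-dependent nuclear export of the genomic RNA, and the cPPT/CTS element, which aids nuclear import of the reverse-transcribed genome. As annotated, the plasmid carries only these cis-acting elements and short gene fragments, so viral proteins would have to be provided in trans for packaging.

The payload is a single bicistronic transcript driven by the human EF-1α promoter together with its intron A sequences. The first open reading frame is EGFP fused to the N terminus of human VAMP2 (synaptobrevin 2), the synaptic vesicle SNARE protein that mediates vesicle fusion and neurotransmitter release. An EMCV IRES downstream allows cap-independent translation of puromycin N-acetyltransferase from the same mRNA, so puromycin selection enriches for cells that also express the fusion. A WPRE following the cassette enhances transcript stability and expression. The stated purpose is to express an EGFP-tagged synaptic vesicle protein. The associated publication describes a reference library for assigning protein subcellular localizations by image-based machine learning, which suggests that this construct serves as a fluorescent localization marker in transduced or stably selected cells.
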