Addgene plasmid #134661: pLVX-EF1a-EGFP-VAMP2-IRES-Puromycin
Purpose: Expresses EGFP-tagged synaptic vesicle protein
Depositing lab: David Andrews. Depositing organization: Sunnybrook Research Institute. Publication: A reference library for assigning protein subcellular localizations by image-based machine learning. Schormann W, Hariharan S, Andrews DW. J Cell Biol. 2020 Mar 2;219(3). pii: 133635. doi: 10.1083/jcb.201904090. PubMed 31968357.
Backbone
  Vector backbone: pLVX-EF1a-IRES-Puromycin
  Backbone size w/o insert (bp): 8825
  Total vector size (bp): 9928
  Vector type: Mammalian Expression, Lentiviral
  Selectable markers: Puromycin
Growth in bacteria
  Bacterial resistance: Ampicillin, 100 μg/mL
  Growth temperature: 37°C
  Growth strain: NEB Stable
  Copy number: High Copy
Gene/Insert
  Gene/Insert name: vesicle-associated membrane protein 2 (alt name: Synaptobrevin 2)
  Species: H. sapiens (human)
  Insert size (bp): 351
  GenBank ID: NM_014232 NM_014232
  Entrez Gene: VAMP2 (a.k.a. NEDHAHM, SYB2, VAMP-2)
  Promoter: EF1a
  Tag / fusion protein: EGFP (N terminal on insert)
  Cloning method: Restriction Enzyme; 5′ cloning site SalI (destroyed during cloning); 3′ cloning site BamHI (not destroyed)
  Sequencing primers: 5′ aag cgc gat cac atg gtc ctg
Terms and licenses: Academic/Nonprofit Terms; Industry Terms: Not Available to Industry
How to cite: pLVX-EF1a-EGFP-VAMP2-IRES-Puromycin was a gift from David Andrews (Addgene plasmid # 134661 ; http://n2t.net/addgene:134661 ; RRID:Addgene_134661)
